Addgene plasmid #53353: ITGA2B-bio-His
Purpose: Expresses full-length Integrin alpha-IIb precursor ectodomain in mammalian cells. C-terminal rat Cd4d3+4 tag, biotinylation sequence and His tag.
Depositing lab: Gavin Wright. Depositing organization: Wellcome Sanger Institute. Publication: A human platelet receptor protein microarray identifies FcepsilonR1alpha as an activating PEAR1 ligand. Sun Y, Vandenbriele C, Kauskot A, Verhamme P, Hoylaerts MF, Wright GJ. Mol Cell Proteomics. 2015 Feb 23. pii: mcp.M114.046946. 10.1074/mcp.M114.046946 PubMed 25713122.
Backbone
  Vector backbone: pTT3
  Backbone manufacturer: Yves Durocher, NRC
  Backbone size w/o insert (bp): 6618
  Total vector size (bp): 9626
  Modifications to backbone: Rat CD4 d3+4, enzymatic biotinylation sequence, linker and His tag (CD4d3+4-BioLHis).
  Vector type: Mammalian Expression
Growth in bacteria
  Bacterial resistance: Ampicillin, 100 μg/mL
  Growth temperature: 37°C
  Growth strain: Top10
  Copy number: High Copy
Gene/Insert
  Gene/Insert name: ITGA2B (alt name: Integrin alpha-IIb precursor)
  Species: H. sapiens (human)
  Insert size (bp): 3008
  Entrez Gene: ITGA2B (a.k.a. BDPLT16, BDPLT2, CD41, CD41B, GP2B, GPIIb, GT, GT1, GTA, HPA3, PPP1R93)
  Promoter: CMV
  Tag / fusion protein: rat CD4 d3+4 (C terminal on backbone); enzymatic biotinylation sequence (C terminal on backbone); His tag (C terminal on backbone)
  Cloning method: Restriction Enzyme; 5′ cloning site NotI (not destroyed); 3′ cloning site AscI (not destroyed)
  Sequencing primers: 5′ CMV-fwd
Resource information
  A portion of this plasmid was derived from a plasmid made by: Insert was chemically synthesised.
Terms and licenses: Academic/Nonprofit Terms; Industry Terms: Not Available to Industry
Depositor comments: Article ref 81 Co-transfect with ITGB3 (Addgene 51921) to create the ITGA2B/ITGB3 dimer
How to cite: ITGA2B-bio-His was a gift from Gavin Wright (Addgene plasmid # 53353 ; http://n2t.net/addgene:53353 ; RRID:Addgene_53353)
