[The description below was written by a language model from this plasmid's Addgene catalogue record and pLannotate feature annotations shown in this document.]
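Description:
ITGA2B-bio-His is a 9.6 kb mammalian expression plasmid built on the pTT3 backbone for producing the soluble ectodomain of human integrin alpha-IIb (ITGA2B, also known as CD41 or GPIIb) as a tagged recombinant protein. In bacteria it replicates from a high-copy ColE1/pUC-type origin and is selected with ampicillin through the AmpR β-lactamase gene. The backbone also carries an Epstein-Barr virus oriP element, which supports episomal maintenance in cells that supply EBNA1. Short lac, tet and bla fragments in the annotation appear to be backbone remnants.

Expression is driven by the CMV immediate-early enhancer and promoter. Downstream lie adenovirus-derived leader and splice sequences and a chimeric intron fragment, which typically enhance transcript processing and translation, and the transcript ends at a rabbit β-globin polyadenylation signal. The chemically synthesised insert of about 3 kb was cloned between NotI and AscI sites that remain intact. It is fused in frame at its C terminus to backbone-encoded rat CD4 domains 3 and 4, an enzymatic biotinylation sequence, a linker and a His tag. Only the Cd4 portion of this tag module was picked up in the feature table. A fragment resembling an IgH signal sequence is annotated just upstream of the insert, though the record describes the insert as the full-length precursor ectodomain.

The biotinylation sequence allows oriented capture on streptavidin-coated surfaces, the His tag allows affinity purification, and the CD4 domains provide a common epitope. The associated work used such proteins in a human platelet receptor protein microarray to screen for extracellular interactions. The depositor notes that this plasmid should be co-transfected with the matching ITGB3 construct to form the alpha-IIb/beta-3 heterodimer.
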