Features (pLannotate 1.2.2; 19 found; start..end, strand, type, name):
      1..589     +  rep_origin     ori: high-copy-number ColE1/pMB1/pBR322/pUC origin of replication
    772..864     +  CDS            lacI (fragment): lac repressor; lacI; The lac repressor binds to the lac operator to inhibit transcription in E. coli. This inhibition can be relieved by adding lactose or isopropyl-β-D-thiogalactopyranoside (IPTG).
    877..898     +  protein_bind   CAP binding site: CAP binding activates transcription in the presence of cAMP. E. coli catabolite activator protein
    913..943     +  promoter       lac promoter: promoter for the E. coli lac operon
    951..967     +  protein_bind   lac operator: The lac repressor binds to the lac operator to inhibit transcription in E. coli. This inhibition can be relieved by adding lactose or isopropyl-β-D-thiogalactopyranoside (IPTG). lac repressor encoded by lacI
   1037..1053    +  promoter       tet promoter (fragment): E. coli promoter for tetracycline efflux protein gene
   1063..1088    -  CDS            bla(M) (fragment): β-lactamase lacking the signal sequence; bla(M); allows cytosolic expression of β-lactamase
   1262..1641    +  enhancer       CMV enhancer: human cytomegalovirus immediate early enhancer
   1643..1842    +  promoter       CMV promoter: human cytomegalovirus (CMV) immediate early promoter
   1910..1948    +  misc_feature   Ad SA (fragment): adenovirus major late transcript splice acceptor (Friedrich and Soriano, 1991)
   1981..2190    -  CDS            PTP (fragment): TERM_ADE02 - Experimental evidence at protein level: Swiss-Prot protein existence level 1. Protein covalently bound to the viral DNA that acts as a primer for viral genomic replication by DNA strand displacement. Assembles on the viral origin of replication in an initiation complex with viral polymerase, DBP, host NFIA and host POU2F1/OCT1. During initiation, the polymerase covalently couples the first dCTP with Ser- 580 of pTP. The terminal protein stimulates the template activity over 20 fold compared to protein-free templates. Neo-synthesized viral genomes are linked to two preterminal prot
   2221..2310    +  intron         chimeric intron (fragment): chimera between introns from adenovirus and immunoglobulin heavy chain genes
   2329..2375    +  CDS            IgH signal sequence (fragment): signal sequence from the mouse immunoglobulin heavy chain variable region
   2406..5393    +  CDS            ITGA2B: ITA2B_HUMAN - Also known as GP2B, ITGAB. Experimental evidence at protein level: Swiss-Prot protein existence level 1. Integrin alpha-IIb/beta-3 is a receptor for fibronectin, fibrinogen, plasminogen, prothrombin, thrombospondin and vitronectin. It recognizes the sequence R-G-D in a wide array of ligands. It recognizes the sequence H-H-L-G-G-G-A-K-Q-A-G-D-V in fibrinogen gamma chain. Following activation integrin alpha-IIb/beta-3 brings about platelet/platelet interaction through binding of soluble fibrinogen. This step leads to rapid platelet aggregation which physically plugs ruptured endoth
   5394..5954    +  CDS            Cd4 (fragment): CD4_RAT - Experimental evidence at protein level: Swiss-Prot protein existence level 1. Integral membrane glycoprotein that plays an essential role in the immune response and serves multiple functions in responses against both external and internal offenses. In T-cells, functions primarily as a coreceptor for MHC class II molecule:peptide complex. The antigens presented by class II peptides are derived from extracellular proteins while class I peptides are derived from cytosolic proteins. Interacts simultaneously with the T-cell receptor (TCR) and the MHC class II presented by antigen presenti
   6114..6169    +  polyA_signal   β-globin poly(A) signal: rabbit β-globin polyadenylation signal (Gil and Proudfoot, 1987)
   6683..8364    -  rep_origin     oriP (fragment): Epstein-Barr virus oriP replication origin (Yates et al., 2000)
   8491..8595    +  promoter       AmpR promoter: bla
   8596..9456    +  CDS            AmpR: β-lactamase; bla; confers resistance to ampicillin, carbenicillin, and related antibiotics
>Addgene plasmid #53353 | ITGA2B-bio-His | addgene full sequence | sequence record 406810 | Addgene NGS Sequence
TTGAGATCCTTTTTTTCTGCGCGTAATCTGCTGCTTGCAAACAAAAAAACCACCGCTACCAGCGGTGGTT
TGTTTGCCGGATCAAGAGCTACCAACTCTTTTTCCGAAGGTAACTGGCTTCAGCAGAGCGCAGATACCAA
ATACTGTTCTTCTAGTGTAGCCGTAGTTAGGCCACCACTTCAAGAACTCTGTAGCACCGCCTACATACCT
CGCTCTGCTAATCCTGTTACCAGTGGCTGCTGCCAGTGGCGATAAGTCGTGTCTTACCGGGTTGGACTCA
AGACGATAGTTACCGGATAAGGCGCAGCGGTCGGGCTGAACGGGGGGTTCGTGCACACAGCCCAGCTTGG
AGCGAACGACCTACACCGAACTGAGATACCTACAGCGTGAGCTATGAGAAAGCGCCACGCTTCCCGAAGG
GAGAAAGGCGGACAGGTATCCGGTAAGCGGCAGGGTCGGAACAGGAGAGCGCACGAGGGAGCTTCCAGGG
GGAAACGCCTGGTATCTTTATAGTCCTGTCGGGTTTCGCCACCTCTGACTTGAGCGTCGATTTTTGTGAT
GCTCGTCAGGGGGGCGGAGCCTATGGAAAAACGCCAGCAACGCGGCCTTTTTACGGTTCCTGGCCTTTTG
CTGGCCTTTTGCTCACATGTTCTTTCCTGCGTTATCCCCTGATTCTGTGGATAACCGTATTACCGCCTTT
GAGTGAGCTGATACCGCTCGCCGCAGCCGAACGACCGAGCGCAGCGAGTCAGTGAGCGAGGAAGCGGAAG
AGCGCCCAATACGCAAACCGCCTCTCCCCGCGCGTTGGCCGATTCATTAATGCAGCTGGCACGACAGGTT
TCCCGACTGGAAAGCGGGCAGTGAGCGCAACGCAATTAATGTGAGTTAGCTCACTCATTAGGCACCCCAG
GCTTTACACTTTATGCTTCCGGCTCGTATGTTGTGTGGAATTGTGAGCGGATAACAATTTCACACAGGAA
ACAGCTATGACCATGATTACGCCAAGCTCTAGCTAGAGGTCGACCAATTCTCATGTTTGACAGCTTATCA
TCGCAGATCCGGGCAACGTTGTTGCCATTGCTGCAGGCGCAGAACTGGTAGGTATGGAAGATCTATACAT
TGAATCAATATTGGCAATTAGCCATATTAGTCATTGGTTATATAGCATAAATCAATATTGGCTATTGGCC
ATTGCATACGTTGTATCTATATCATAATATGTACATTTATATTGGCTCATGTCCAATATGACCGCCATGT
TGACATTGATTATTGACTAGTTATTAATAGTAATCAATTACGGGGTCATTAGTTCATAGCCCATATATGG
AGTTCCGCGTTACATAACTTACGGTAAATGGCCCGCCTGGCTGACCGCCCAACGACCCCCGCCCATTGAC
GTCAATAATGACGTATGTTCCCATAGTAACGCCAATAGGGACTTTCCATTGACGTCAATGGGTGGAGTAT
TTACGGTAAACTGCCCACTTGGCAGTACATCAAGTGTATCATATGCCAAGTCCGCCCCCTATTGACGTCA
ATGACGGTAAATGGCCCGCCTGGCATTATGCCCAGTACATGACCTTACGGGACTTTCCTACTTGGCAGTA
CATCTACGTATTAGTCATCGCTATTACCATGGTGATGCGGTTTTGGCAGTACACCAATGGGCGTGGATAG
CGGTTTGACTCACGGGGATTTCCAAGTCTCCACCCCATTGACGTCAATGGGAGTTTGTTTTGGCACCAAA
ATCAACGGGACTTTCCAAAATGTCGTAATAACCCCGCCCCGTTGACGCAAATGGGCGGTAGGCGTGTACG
GTGGGAGGTCTATATAAGCAGAGCTCGTTTAGTGAACCGTCAGATCCTCACTCTCTTCCGCATCGCTGTC
TGCGAGGGCCAGCTGTTGGGCTCGCGGTTGAGGACAAACTCTTCGCGGTCTTTCCAGTACTCTTGGATCG
GAAACCCGTCGGCCTCCGAACGGTACTCCGCCACCGAGGGACCTGAGCGAGTCCGCATCGACCGGATCGG
AAAACCTCTCGAGAAAGGCGTCTAACCAGTCACAGTCGCAAGGTAGGCTGAGCACCGTGGCGGGCGGCAG
CGGGTGGCGGTCGGGGTTGTTTCTGGCGGAGGTGCTGCTGATGATGTAATTAAAGTAGGCGGTCTTGAGA
CGGCGGATGGTCGAGGTGAGGTGTGGCAGGCTTGAGATCCAGCTGTTGGGGTGAGTACTCCCTCTCAAAA
GCGGGCATTACTTCTGCGCTAAGATTGTCAGTTTCCAAAAACGAGGAGGATTTGATATTCACCTGGCCCG
ATCTGGCCATACACTTGAGTGACAATGACATCCACTTTGCCTTTCTCTCCACAGGTGTCCACTCCCAGGT
CCAAGTTTAAACTGCGGCCGCCACCATGGCTAGAGCCCTGTGCCCACTGCAGGCCCTGTGGCTGCTGGAA
TGGGTGCTGCTGCTGCTCGGACCTTGTGCCGCTCCTCCCGCCTGGGCCCTGAACCTGGACCCCGTGCAGC
TGACCTTCTACGCCGGACCCAACGGCAGCCAGTTCGGCTTCAGCCTGGACTTCCACAAGGACAGCCACGG
CAGAGTGGCCATTGTCGTGGGAGCCCCCAGAACACTGGGCCCCAGCCAGGAAGAGACAGGCGGCGTCTTT
CTGTGCCCTTGGAGAGCCGAGGGCGGCCAGTGCCCTAGCCTGCTGTTCGACCTGAGGGACGAGACACGGA
ACGTGGGCAGCCAGACCCTGCAGACCTTCAAGGCCAGACAGGGCCTGGGAGCCAGCGTGGTGTCTTGGAG
CGACGTGATCGTGGCCTGTGCCCCCTGGCAGCACTGGAACGTGCTGGAAAAGACCGAGGAAGCCGAGAAA
ACCCCCGTGGGCAGCTGCTTTCTGGCCCAGCCCGAATCAGGCAGAAGGGCCGAGTACTCTCCCTGCAGAG
GCAACACCCTGAGCCGGATCTACGTGGAGAACGACTTCAGCTGGGACAAGCGGTACTGCGAGGCCGGATT
CAGCTCTGTGGTCACCCAGGCCGGCGAACTGGTGCTGGGAGCACCTGGCGGCTACTACTTTCTCGGGCTG
CTGGCTCAGGCTCCCGTGGCCGACATCTTCAGCAGCTACAGACCCGGCATCCTGCTGTGGCACGTGTCCA
GCCAGAGCCTGAGCTTCGACAGCAGCAACCCCGAGTACTTCGACGGCTACTGGGGCTACTCTGTGGCCGT
GGGCGAGTTCGACGGCGACCTGAACACCACCGAGTACGTCGTGGGCGCTCCTACCTGGTCTTGGACCCTG
GGCGCCGTGGAGATCCTGGACAGCTACTACCAGCGGCTGCACAGACTGAGAGCCGAGCAGATGGCCAGCT
ACTTTGGCCATAGCGTGGCTGTGACCGATGTGAACGGCGACGGCCGGCATGATCTGCTCGTGGGCGCACC
TCTGTACATGGAAAGCAGAGCCGACCGGAAGCTGGCCGAAGTGGGCCGGGTGTACCTGTTCCTGCAGCCC
AGAGGACCTCATGCCCTGGGCGCTCCAAGCCTGCTGCTGACCGGCACCCAGCTGTACGGCAGATTCGGCA
GCGCCATTGCCCCTCTGGGCGACCTGGACCGGGACGGCTACAACGATATCGCCGTGGCCGCTCCTTATGG
CGGCCCTAGCGGCAGAGGCCAGGTGCTGGTGTTCCTGGGCCAGAGCGAGGGCCTGAGAAGCAGACCCTCT
CAGGTGCTGGACAGCCCCTTTCCCACTGGCTCTGCCTTCGGCTTTTCCCTGCGGGGAGCCGTGGACATCG
ACGACAACGGCTACCCCGACCTCATCGTCGGAGCCTACGGCGCTAATCAGGTGGCCGTGTACAGAGCCCA
GCCCGTGGTCAAGGCCTCTGTGCAGCTGCTGGTCCAGGATTCTCTGAACCCCGCCGTGAAGTCCTGTGTG
CTGCCCCAGACCAAGACCCCCGTGTCCTGCTTCAACATCCAGATGTGCGTCGGCGCTACCGGACACAACA
TCCCCCAGAAGCTGTCCCTGAACGCCGAGCTGCAGCTGGACCGGCAGAAGCCCAGGCAGGGCAGAAGAGT
GCTGCTCCTGGGCTCTCAGCAGGCCGGCACCACCCTGAATCTGGATCTGGGCGGCAAGCACAGCCCCATC
TGCCACACCACCATGGCCTTTCTGCGGGACGAGGCCGACTTCCGGGACAAGCTGTCCCCCATCGTGCTGT
CTCTGAACGTGTCCCTGCCTCCTACAGAGGCCGGAATGGCCCCTGCTGTGGTGCTGCACGGCGACACCCA
CGTGCAGGAACAGACCCGGATCGTCCTGGACTGCGGCGAGGACGATGTGTGCGTGCCTCAGCTGCAGCTC
ACAGCCAGCGTGACCGGCTCTCCTCTGCTCGTCGGGGCCGACAATGTGCTGGAACTGCAGATGGACGCCG
CCAATGAGGGCGAAGGCGCCTACGAAGCCGAACTGGCCGTGCATCTGCCTCAGGGCGCCCACTACATGAG
AGCCCTGAGCAACGTGGAGGGCTTCGAGCGGCTGATCTGCAACCAGAAGAAAGAAAACGAGACAAGAGTC
GTCCTGTGCGAGCTGGGCAACCCCATGAAGAAGAACGCCCAGATCGGCATTGCCATGCTGGTGTCCGTGG
GCAATCTGGAAGAGGCCGGCGAGAGCGTGTCCTTCCAGCTGCAGATCCGGTCCAAGAACAGCCAGAACCC
TAATTCTAAGATCGTGCTGCTGGACGTGCCTGTCAGAGCCGAGGCCCAGGTGGAGCTGAGAGGCAACAGC
TTCCCCGCCTCTCTGGTGGTGGCCGCCGAAGAGGGCGAGAGAGAGCAGAACAGCCTGGATAGCTGGGGAC
CAAAGGTGGAGCACACCTACGAGCTGCACAACAACGGCCCTGGCACCGTGAATGGCCTGCACCTGAGCAT
CCATCTGCCCGGCCAGAGCCAGCCTAGCGATCTGCTGTACATCCTGGACATCCAGCCACAGGGCGGCCTG
CAGTGCTTTCCACAGCCCCCCGTGAACCCTCTGAAGGTGGACTGGGGCCTGCCTATTCCTTCTCCTAGCC
CCATTCACCCCGCCCACCACAAGCGGGACCGGCGGCAGATCTTCCTGCCTGAACCCGAACAGCCAAGCAG
ACTCCAGGATCCCGTGCTGGTGTCTTGCGACAGCGCCCCCTGCACCGTGGTGCAGTGCGATCTGCAGGAA
ATGGCTCGCGGACAGCGGGCTATGGTCACCGTGCTGGCTTTTCTGTGGCTGCCCAGCCTGTACCAGAGGC
CCCTGGACCAGTTCGTGCTGCAGAGCCACGCCTGGTTCAACGTGTCCTCCCTGCCCTATGCCGTGCCTCC
CCTGTCTCTGCCTAGAGGCGAAGCCCAGGTCTGGACCCAGCTGCTGCGGGCCCTGGAAGAGAGAGCCATC
CCTGGCGCGCCGTCGACCTCCATCACGGCCTATAAGAGTGAGGGGGAGTCAGCGGAGTTCTCCTTCCCAC
TCAACCTTGGAGAGGAAAGCCTGCAGGGAGAGTTGAGATGGAAGGCAGAGAAGGCTCCTTCTTCCCAGTC
CTGGATCACCTTCTCCCTAAAGAACCAAAAGGTGTCTGTGCAGAAGTCTACTAGCAACCCCAAGTTCCAG
CTGTCCGAAACGCTCCCACTCACCCTTCAGATACCCCAGGTCTCCCTTCAGTTTGCTGGTTCTGGCAACC
TGACCCTGACTCTGGACAGAGGGATACTGTATCAGGAAGTGAACCTGGTGGTGATGAAAGTGACTCAGCC
CGACAGCAACACTTTGACCTGTGAGGTGATGGGACCCACCTCACCCAAGATGAGACTGATCTTGAAGCAG
GAGAATCAGGAGGCCAGGGTCTCCAGGCAGGAGAAAGTGATTCAAGTGCAGGCCCCTGAAGCAGGGGTGT
GGCAATGTCTACTGAGTGAAGGTGAAGAGGTCAAGATGGACTCCAAGATCCAGGTTTTATCCAAAGGGTT
GAATTCCGGCAGCCTGCACCACATCCTGGACGCCCAGAAGATGCTGTGGAACCACAGGGACAGGAACCTG
CCTCCTCTGGCCCCTCTGGGCCCCCACCACCATCACCACCATTGAGTCTAGACACGTGATTAATTAAGGA
TCCCCCGACCTCGACCTCTGGCTAATAAAGGAAATTTATTTTCATTGCAATAGTGTGTTGGAATTTTTTG
TGTCTCTCACTCGGAAGGACATATGGGAGGGCAAATCATTTGGTCGAGATCCCTCGGAGATCTCTAGCTA
GAGGATCGATCCCCGCCCCGGACGAACTAAACCTGACTACGACATCTCTGCCCCTTCTTCGCGGGGCAGT
GCATGTAATCCCTTCAGTTGGTTGGTACAACTTGCCAACTGGGCCCTGTTCCACATGTGACACGGGGGGG
GACCAAACACAAAGGGGTTCTCTGACTGTAGTTGACATCCTTATAAATGGATGTGCACATTTGCCAACAC
TGAGTGGCTTTCATCCTGGAGCAGACTTTGCAGTCTGTGGACTGCAACACAACATTGCCTTTATGTGTAA
CTCTTGGCTGAAGCTCTTACACCAATGCTGGGGGACATGTACCTCCCAGGGGCCCAGGAAGACTACGGGA
GGCTACACCAACGTCAATCAGAGGGGCCTGTGTAGCTACCGATAAGCGGACCCTCAAGAGGGCATTAGCA
ATAGTGTTTATAAGGCCCCCTTGTTAACCCTAAACGGGTAGCATATGCTTCCCGGGTAGTAGTATATACT
ATCCAGACTAACCCTAATTCAATAGCATATGTTACCCAACGGGAAGCATATGCTATCGAATTAGGGTTAG
TAAAAGGGTCCTAAGGAACAGCGATATCTCCCACCCCATGAGCTGTCACGGTTTTATTTACATGGGGTCA
GGATTCCACGAGGGTAGTGAACCATTTTAGTCACAAGGGCAGTGGCTGAAGATCAAGGAGCGGGCAGTGA
ACTCTCCTGAATCTTCGCCTGCTTCTTCATTCTCCTTCGTTTAGCTAATAGAATAACTGCTGAGTTGTGA
ACAGTAAGGTGTATGTGAGGTGCTCGAAAACAAGGTTTCAGGTGACGCCCCCAGAATAAAATTTGGACGG
GGGGTTCAGTGGTGGCATTGTGCTATGACACCAATATAACCCTCACAAACCCCTTGGGCAATAAATACTA
GTGTAGGAATGAAACATTCTGAATATCTTTAACAATAGAAATCCATGGGGTGGGGACAAGCCGTAAAGAC
TGGATGTCCATCTCACACGAATTTATGGCTATGGGCAACACATAATCCTAGTGCAATATGATACTGGGGT
TATTAAGATGTGTCCCAGGCAGGGACCAAGACAGGTGAACCATGTTGTTACACTCTATTTGTAACAAGGG
GAAAGAGAGTGGACGCCGACAGCAGCGGACTCCACTGGTTGTCTCTAACACCCCCGAAAATTAAACGGGG
CTCCACGCCAATGGGGCCCATAAACAAAGACAAGTGGCCACTCTTTTTTTTGAAATTGTGGAGTGGGGGC
ACGCGTCAGCCCCCACACGCCGCCCTGCGGTTTTGGACTGTAAAATAAGGGTGTAATAACTTGGCTGATT
GTAACCCCGCTAACCACTGCGGTCAAACCACTTGCCCACAAAACCACTAATGGCACCCCGGGGAATACCT
GCATAAGTAGGTGGGCGGGCCAAGATAGGGGCGCGATTGCTGCGATCTGGAGGACAAATTACACACACTT
GCGCCTGAGCGCCAAGCACAGGGTTGTTGGTCCTCATATTCACGAGGTCGCTGAGAGCACGGTGGGCTAA
TGTTGCCATGGGTAGCATATACTACCCAAATATCTGGATAGCATATGCTATCCTAATCTATATCTGGGTA
GCATAGGCTATCCTAATCTATATCTGGGTAGCATATGCTATCCTAATCTATATCTGGGTAGTATATGCTA
TCCTAATTTATATCTGGGTAGCATAGGCTATCCTAATCTATATCTGGGTAGCATATGCTATCCTAATCTA
TATCTGGGTAGTATATGCTATCCTAATCTGTATCCGGGTAGCATATGCTATCCTAATAGAGATTAGGGTA
GTATATGCTATCCTAATTTATATCTGGGTAGCATATACTACCCAAATATCTGGATAGCATATGCTATCCT
AATCTATATCTGGGTAGCATATGCTATCCTAATCTATATCTGGGTAGCATAGGCTATCCTAATCTATATC
TGGGTAGCATATGCTATCCTAATCTATATCTGGGTAGTATATGCTATCCTAATTTATATCTGGGTAGCAT
AGGCTATCCTAATCTATATCTGGGTAGCATATGCTATCCTAATCTATATCTGGGTAGTATATGCTATCCT
AATCTGTATCCGGGTAGCATATGCTATCCTCATGATAAGCTGTCAAACATGAGAATTTTCTTGAAGACGA
AAGGGCCTCGTGATACGCCTATTTTTATAGGTTAATGTCATGATAATAATGGTTTCTTAGACGTCAGGTG
GCACTTTTCGGGGAAATGTGCGCGGAACCCCTATTTGTTTATTTTTCTAAATACATTCAAATATGTATCC
GCTCATGAGACAATAACCCTGATAAATGCTTCAATAATATTGAAAAAGGAAGAGTATGAGTATTCAACAT
TTCCGTGTCGCCCTTATTCCCTTTTTTGCGGCATTTTGCCTTCCTGTTTTTGCTCACCCAGAAACGCTGG
TGAAAGTAAAAGATGCTGAAGATCAGTTGGGTGCACGAGTGGGTTACATCGAACTGGATCTCAACAGCGG
TAAGATCCTTGAGAGTTTTCGCCCCGAAGAACGTTTTCCAATGATGAGCACTTTTAAAGTTCTGCTATGT
GGCGCGGTATTATCCCGTGTTGACGCCGGGCAAGAGCAACTCGGTCGCCGCATACACTATTCTCAGAATG
ACTTGGTTGAGTACTCACCAGTCACAGAAAAGCATCTTACGGATGGCATGACAGTAAGAGAATTATGCAG
TGCTGCCATAACCATGAGTGATAACACTGCGGCCAACTTACTTCTGACAACGATCGGAGGACCGAAGGAG
CTAACCGCTTTTTTGCACAACATGGGGGATCATGTAACTCGCCTTGATCGTTGGGAACCGGAGCTGAATG
AAGCCATACCAAACGACGAGCGTGACACCACGATGCCTGCAGCAATGGCAACAACGTTGCGCAAACTATT
AACTGGCGAACTACTTACTCTAGCTTCCCGGCAACAATTAATAGACTGGATGGAGGCGGATAAAGTTGCA
GGACCACTTCTGCGCTCGGCCCTTCCGGCTGGCTGGTTTATTGCTGATAAATCTGGAGCCGGTGAGCGTG
GGTCTCGCGGTATCATTGCAGCACTGGGGCCAGATGGTAAGCCCTCCCGTATCGTAGTTATCTACACGAC
GGGGAGTCAGGCAACTATGGATGAACGAAATAGACAGATCGCTGAGATAGGTGCCTCACTGATTAAGCAT
TGGTAACTGTCAGACCAAGTTTACTCATATATACTTTAGATTGATTTAAAACTTCATTTTTAATTTAAAA
GGATCTAGGTGAAGATCCTTTTTGATAATCTCATGACCAAAATCCCTTAACGTGAGTTTTCGTTCCACTG
AGCGTCAGACCCCGTAGAAAAGATCAAAGGATCTTC
