>Addgene plasmid #53353 | ITGA2B-bio-His | addgene partial sequence | sequence record 94008 | pMT2-F 5'-TTGCCTTTCTCTCCACAGGT-3'
TGCGGCCGCCACCATGGCTAGAGCCCTGTGCCCACTGCAGGCCCTGTGGCTGCTGGAATGGGTGCTGCTG
CTGCTCGGACCTTGTGCCGCTCCTCCCGCCTGGGCCCTGAACCTGGACCCCGTGCAGCTGACCTTCTACG
CCGGACCCAACGGCAGCCAGTTCGGCTTCAGCCTGGACTTCCACAAGGACAGCCACGGCAGAGTGGCCAT
TGTCGTGGGAGCCCCCAGAACACTGGGCCCCAGCCAGGAAGAGACAGGCGGCGTCTTTCTGTGCCCTTGG
AGAGCCGAGGGCGGCCAGTGCCCTAGCCTGCTGTTCGACCTGAGGGACGAGACACGGAACGTGGGCAGCC
AGACCCTGCAGACCTTCAAGGCCAGACAGGGCCTGGGAGCCAGCGTGGTGTCTTGGAGCGACGTGATCGT
GGCCTGTGCCCCCTGGCAGCACTGGAACGTGCTGGAAAAGACCGAGGAAGCCGAGAAAACCCCCGTGGGC
AGCTGCTTTCTGGCCCAGCCCGAATCAGGCAGAAGGGCCGAGTACTCTCCCTGCAGAGGCAACACCCTGA
GCCGGATCTACGTGGAGAACGACTTCAGCTGGGACAAGCGGTACTGCGAGGCCGGATTCAGCTCTGTGGT
CACCCA
