>Addgene plasmid #53353 | ITGA2B-bio-His | addgene partial sequence | sequence record 94137 | rb_glob_PA_term-R 5'-CCCATATGTCCTTCCGAGTG-3'
AATAAATTTCCTTTATTAGCCAGAGGTCGAGGTCGGGGGATCCTTAATTAATCACGTGTCTAGACTCAAT
GGTGGTGATGGTGGTGGGGGCCCAGAGGGGCCAGAGGAGGCAGGTTCCTGTCCCTGTGGTTCCACAGCAT
CTTCTGGGCGTCCAGGATGTGGTGCAGGCTGCCGGAATTCAACCCTTTGGATAAAACCTGGATCTTGGAG
TCCATCTTGACCTCTTCACCTTCACTCAGTAGACATTGCCACACCCCTGCTTCAGGGGCCTGCACTTGAA
TCACTTTCTCCTGCCTGGAGACCCTGGCCTCCTGATTCTCCTGCTTCAAGATCAGTCTCATCTTGGGTGA
GGTGGGTCCCATCACCTCACAGGTCAAAGTGTTGCTGTCGGGCTGAGTCACTTTCATCACCACCAGGTTC
ACTTCCTGATACAGTATCCCTCTGTCCAGAGTCAGGGTCAGGTTGCCAGAACCAGCAAACTGAAGGGAGA
CCTGGGGTATCTGAAGGGTGAGTGGGAGCGTTTCGGACAGCTGGAACTTGGGGTTGCTAGTAGACTTCTG
CACAGACACCTTTTGGTTCTTTAGGGAGAAGGTGATCCAGGACTGGGAAGAAGGAGCCTTCTCTGCCTTC
CATCTCAACTCTCCCTGCAGGCTTTCCTCTCCAAGGTTGAGTGGGAAGGAGAACTCCGCTGACTCCCCCT
CACTCTTATAGGCCGTGATGGAGGTCGACGGCGCGCCAGGGATGGCTCTCTCTTCCAGGGCCCGCAGCAG
CTGGGTCCAGACCTGGGCTTCGCCTCTAGGCAGAGACAGG
